LOCUS       Exported 8323 bp ds-DNA circular SYN 13-MAY-2021
DEFINITION  3rd generation lentiviral gRNA plasmid targeting human SBK3.
ACCESSION   .
VERSION     .
KEYWORDS    SBK3 gRNA (BRDN0001146759)
SOURCE      synthetic DNA construct
  ORGANISM  synthetic DNA construct
REFERENCE   1 (bases 1 to 8323)
  AUTHORS   Doench JG, Fusi N, Sullender M, Hegde M, Vaimberg EW, Donovan KF,
            Smith I, Tothova Z, Wilen C, Orchard R, Virgin HW, Listgarten J,
            Root DE
  TITLE     Optimized sgRNA design to maximize activity and minimize off-target
            effects of CRISPR-Cas9.
  JOURNAL   Nat Biotechnol. 2016 Jan 18. doi: 10.1038/nbt.3437.
  PUBMED    26780180
REFERENCE   2 (bases 1 to 8323)
  AUTHORS   .
  TITLE     Direct Submission
  JOURNAL   Exported May 13, 2021 from SnapGene Server 1.1.58
            http://www.snapgene.com
FEATURES             Location/Qualifiers
     source          1..8323
                     /organism="synthetic DNA construct"
                     /mol_type="other DNA"
     promoter        87..1265
                     /label=EF-1-alpha promoter
                     /note="strong constitutive promoter for human elongation
                     factor EF-1-alpha"
     intron          318..1256
                     /label=EF-1-alpha intron A
                     /note="intron upstream of the start codon of human
                     EF-1-alpha"
     primer_bind     1213..1233
                     /label=EF1a-F
                     /note="Human elongation factor-1a promoter, forward primer"
     CDS             1278..1877
                     /codon_start=1
                     /gene="pac from Streptomyces alboniger"
                     /product="puromycin N-acetyltransferase"
                     /label=PuroR
                     /note="confers resistance to puromycin"
                     /translation="MTEYKPTVRLATRDDVPRAVRTLAAAFADYPATRHTVDPDRHIER
                     VTELQELFLTRVGLDIGKVWVADDGAAVAVWTTPESVEAGAVFAEIGPRMAELSGSRLA
                     AQQQMEGLLAPHRPKEPAWFLATVGVSPDHQGKGLGSAVVLPGVEAAERAGVPAFLETS
                     APRNLPFYERLGFTVTADVEVPEGPRTWCMTRKPGA"
     primer_bind     complement(1278..1297)
                     /label=Puro-R
                     /note="Puromycin resistance gene, reverse primer. Also
                     called puro-variant-R"
     primer_bind     1774..1794
                     /label=Puro-F
                     /note="Puromycin resistance gene, forward primer"
     misc_feature    1893..2481
                     /label=WPRE
                     /note="woodchuck hepatitis virus posttranscriptional
                     regulatory element"
     primer_bind     complement(1946..1966)
                     /label=WPRE-R
                     /note="WPRE, reverse primer"
     CDS             complement(2364..2375)
                     /codon_start=1
                     /product="Factor Xa recognition and cleavage site"
                     /label=Factor Xa site
                     /translation="IEGR"
     LTR             2553..2786
                     /label=3' LTR (Delta-U3)
                     /note="self-inactivating 3' long terminal repeat (LTR) from
                     HIV-1"
     polyA_signal    2864..2985
                     /label=SV40 poly(A) signal
                     /note="SV40 polyadenylation signal"
     primer_bind     complement(2901..2920)
                     /label=SV40pA-R
                     /note="SV40 polyA, reverse primer"
     primer_bind     2955..2974
                     /label=EBV-rev
                     /note="SV40 polyA terminator, reverse primer"
     rep_origin      3025..3160
                     /label=SV40 ori
                     /note="SV40 origin of replication"
     primer_bind     3087..3106
                     /label=SV40pro-F
                     /note="SV40 promoter/origin, forward primer"
     primer_bind     complement(3180..3199)
                     /label=T7
                     /note="T7 promoter, forward primer"
     promoter        complement(3181..3199)
                     /label=T7 promoter
                     /note="promoter for bacteriophage T7 RNA polymerase"
     primer_bind     complement(3209..3226)
                     /label=M13 Forward
                     /note="In lacZ gene. Also called M13-F20 or M13 (-21)
                     Forward"
     primer_bind     complement(3209..3225)
                     /label=M13 fwd
                     /note="common sequencing primer, one of multiple similar
                     variants"
     primer_bind     complement(3218..3240)
                     /label=M13/pUC Forward
                     /note="In lacZ gene"
     rep_origin      3367..3822
                     /direction=RIGHT
                     /label=f1 ori
                     /note="f1 bacteriophage origin of replication; arrow
                     indicates direction of (+) strand synthesis"
     primer_bind     complement(3454..3473)
                     /label=F1ori-R
                     /note="F1 origin, reverse primer"
     primer_bind     3664..3685
                     /label=F1ori-F
                     /note="F1 origin, forward primer"
     promoter        3848..3952
                     /gene="bla"
                     /label=AmpR promoter
     CDS             3953..4813
                     /codon_start=1
                     /gene="bla"
                     /product="beta-lactamase"
                     /label=AmpR
                     /note="confers resistance to ampicillin, carbenicillin, and
                     related antibiotics"
                     /translation="MSIQHFRVALIPFFAAFCLPVFAHPETLVKVKDAEDQLGARVGYI
                     ELDLNSGKILESFRPEERFPMMSTFKVLLCGAVLSRIDAGQEQLGRRIHYSQNDLVEYS
                     PVTEKHLTDGMTVRELCSAAITMSDNTAANLLLTTIGGPKELTAFLHNMGDHVTRLDRW
                     EPELNEAIPNDERDTTMPVAMATTLRKLLTGELLTLASRQQLIDWMEADKVAGPLLRSA
                     LPAGWFIADKSGAGERGSRGIIAALGPDGKPSRIVVIYTTGSQATMDERNRQIAEIGAS
                     LIKHW"
     primer_bind     complement(4171..4190)
                     /label=Amp-R
                     /note="Ampicillin resistance gene, reverse primer"
     rep_origin      4984..5572
                     /direction=RIGHT
                     /label=ori
                     /note="high-copy-number ColE1/pMB1/pBR322/pUC origin of
                     replication"
     primer_bind     5473..5492
                     /label=pBR322ori-F
                     /note="pBR322 origin, forward primer"
     primer_bind     5726..5743
                     /label=L4440
                     /note="L4440 vector, forward primer"
     protein_bind    5860..5881
                     /label=CAP binding site
                     /bound_moiety="E. coli catabolite activator protein"
                     /note="CAP binding activates transcription in the presence
                     of cAMP."
     promoter        5896..5926
                     /label=lac promoter
                     /note="promoter for the E. coli lac operon"
     protein_bind    5934..5950
                     /label=lac operator
                     /bound_moiety="lac repressor encoded by lacI"
                     /note="The lac repressor binds to the lac operator to
                     inhibit transcription in E. coli. This inhibition can be
                     relieved by adding lactose or
                     isopropyl-beta-D-thiogalactopyranoside (IPTG)."
     primer_bind     5939..5961
                     /label=M13/pUC Reverse
                     /note="In lacZ gene"
     primer_bind     5958..5974
                     /label=M13 rev
                     /note="common sequencing primer, one of multiple similar
                     variants"
     primer_bind     5958..5974
                     /label=M13 Reverse
                     /note="In lacZ gene. Also called M13-rev"
     primer_bind     5993..6013
                     /label=T3
                     /note="T3 promoter, forward primer"
     promoter        5995..6013
                     /label=T3 promoter
                     /note="promoter for bacteriophage T3 RNA polymerase"
     promoter        6041..6267
                     /label=RSV promoter
                     /note="Rous sarcoma virus enhancer/promoter"
     LTR             6268..6448
                     /label=5' LTR (truncated)
                     /note="truncated 5' long terminal repeat (LTR) from HIV-1"
     misc_feature    6495..6620
                     /label=HIV-1 Psi
                     /note="packaging signal of human immunodeficiency virus
                     type 1"
     misc_feature    7113..7346
                     /label=RRE
                     /note="The Rev response element (RRE) of HIV-1 allows for
                     Rev-dependent mRNA export from the nucleus to the
                     cytoplasm."
     CDS             7531..7575
                     /codon_start=1
                     /product="antigenic peptide corresponding to amino acids
                     655 to 669 of the HIV envelope protein gp41 (Lutje Hulsik
                     et al., 2013)"
                     /label=gp41 peptide
                     /note="recognized by the 2H10 single-chain llama nanobody"
                     /translation="KNEQELLELDKWASL"
     promoter        7753..7993
                     /label=U6 promoter
                     /note="RNA polymerase III promoter for human U6 snRNA"
     primer_bind     7753..7773
                     /label=hU6-F
                     /note="Human U6 promoter, forward primer"
     primer_bind     7924..7943
                     /label=LKO.1 5'
                     /note="Human U6 promoter, forward primer"
     misc_RNA        8023..8098
                     /label=gRNA scaffold
                     /note="guide RNA scaffold for the Streptococcus pyogenes
                     CRISPR/Cas9 system"
     misc_feature    8154..8271
                     /label=cPPT/CTS
                     /note="central polypurine tract and central termination
                     sequence of HIV-1"
ORIGIN
        1 cccgggtgca aagatggata aagttttaaa cagagaggaa tctttgcagc taatggacct
       61 tctaggtctt gaaaggagtg ggaattggct ccggtgcccg tcagtgggca gagcgcacat
      121 cgcccacagt ccccgagaag ttggggggag gggtcggcaa ttgatccggt gcctagagaa
      181 ggtggcgcgg ggtaaactgg gaaagtgatg tcgtgtactg gctccgcctt tttcccgagg
      241 gtgggggaga accgtatata agtgcagtag tcgccgtgaa cgttcttttt cgcaacgggt
      301 ttgccgccag aacacaggta agtgccgtgt gtggttcccg cgggcctggc ctctttacgg
      361 gttatggccc ttgcgtgcct tgaattactt ccacctggct gcagtacgtg attcttgatc
      421 ccgagcttcg ggttggaagt gggtgggaga gttcgaggcc ttgcgcttaa ggagcccctt
      481 cgcctcgtgc ttgagttgag gcctggcctg ggcgctgggg ccgccgcgtg cgaatctggt
      541 ggcaccttcg cgcctgtctc gctgctttcg ataagtctct agccatttaa aatttttgat
      601 gacctgctgc gacgcttttt ttctggcaag atagtcttgt aaatgcgggc caagatctgc
      661 acactggtat ttcggttttt ggggccgcgg gcggcgacgg ggcccgtgcg tcccagcgca
      721 catgttcggc gaggcggggc ctgcgagcgc ggccaccgag aatcggacgg gggtagtctc
      781 aagctggccg gcctgctctg gtgcctggcc tcgcgccgcc gtgtatcgcc ccgccctggg
      841 cggcaaggct ggcccggtcg gcaccagttg cgtgagcgga aagatggccg cttcccggcc
      901 ctgctgcagg gagctcaaaa tggaggacgc ggcgctcggg agagcgggcg ggtgagtcac
      961 ccacacaaag gaaaagggcc tttccgtcct cagccgtcgc ttcatgtgac tccacggagt
     1021 accgggcgcc gtccaggcac ctcgattagt tctcgagctt ttggagtacg tcgtctttag
     1081 gttgggggga ggggttttat gcgatggagt ttccccacac tgagtgggtg gagactgaag
     1141 ttaggccagc ttggcacttg atgtaattct ccttggaatt tgcccttttt gagtttggat
     1201 cttggttcat tctcaagcct cagacagtgg ttcaaagttt ttttcttcca tttcaggtgt
     1261 cgtgacgtac ggccaccatg accgagtaca agcccacggt gcgcctcgcc acccgcgacg
     1321 acgtccccag ggccgtacgc accctcgccg ccgcgttcgc cgactacccc gccacgcgcc
     1381 acaccgtcga tccggaccgc cacatcgagc gggtcaccga gctgcaagaa ctcttcctca
     1441 cgcgcgtcgg gctcgacatc ggcaaggtgt gggtcgcgga cgacggcgcc gccgtggcgg
     1501 tctggaccac gccggagagc gtcgaagcgg gggcggtgtt cgccgagatc ggcccgcgca
     1561 tggccgagtt gagcggttcc cggctggccg cgcagcaaca gatggaaggc ctcctggcgc
     1621 cgcaccggcc caaggagccc gcgtggttcc tggccaccgt cggagtctcg cccgaccacc
     1681 agggcaaggg tctgggcagc gccgtcgtgc tccccggagt ggaggcggcc gagcgcgccg
     1741 gggtgcccgc cttcctggag acctccgcgc cccgcaacct ccccttctac gagcggctcg
     1801 gcttcaccgt caccgccgac gtcgaggtgc ccgaaggacc gcgcacctgg tgcatgaccc
     1861 gcaagcccgg tgcctgaacg cgttaagtcg acaatcaacc tctggattac aaaatttgtg
     1921 aaagattgac tggtattctt aactatgttg ctccttttac gctatgtgga tacgctgctt
     1981 taatgccttt gtatcatgct attgcttccc gtatggcttt cattttctcc tccttgtata
     2041 aatcctggtt gctgtctctt tatgaggagt tgtggcccgt tgtcaggcaa cgtggcgtgg
     2101 tgtgcactgt gtttgctgac gcaaccccca ctggttgggg cattgccacc acctgtcagc
     2161 tcctttccgg gactttcgct ttccccctcc ctattgccac ggcggaactc atcgccgcct
     2221 gccttgcccg ctgctggaca ggggctcggc tgttgggcac tgacaattcc gtggtgttgt
     2281 cggggaaatc atcgtccttt ccttggctgc tcgcctgtgt tgccacctgg attctgcgcg
     2341 ggacgtcctt ctgctacgtc ccttcggccc tcaatccagc ggaccttcct tcccgcggcc
     2401 tgctgccggc tctgcggcct cttccgcgtc ttcgccttcg ccctcagacg agtcggatct
     2461 ccctttgggc cgcctccccg cgtcgacttt aagaccaatg acttacaagg cagctgtaga
     2521 tcttagccac tttttaaaag aaaagggggg actggaaggg ctaattcact cccaacgaag
     2581 acaagatctg ctttttgctt gtactgggtc tctctggtta gaccagatct gagcctggga
     2641 gctctctggc taactaggga acccactgct taagcctcaa taaagcttgc cttgagtgct
     2701 tcaagtagtg tgtgcccgtc tgttgtgtga ctctggtaac tagagatccc tcagaccctt
     2761 ttagtcagtg tggaaaatct ctagcagtac gtatagtagt tcatgtcatc ttattattca
     2821 gtatttataa cttgcaaaga aatgaatatc agagagtgag aggaacttgt ttattgcagc
     2881 ttataatggt tacaaataaa gcaatagcat cacaaatttc acaaataaag catttttttc
     2941 actgcattct agttgtggtt tgtccaaact catcaatgta tcttatcatg tctggctcta
     3001 gctatcccgc ccctaactcc gcccatcccg cccctaactc cgcccagttc cgcccattct
     3061 ccgccccatg gctgactaat tttttttatt tatgcagagg ccgaggccgc ctcggcctct
     3121 gagctattcc agaagtagtg aggaggcttt tttggaggcc tagggacgta cccaattcgc
     3181 cctatagtga gtcgtattac gcgcgctcac tggccgtcgt tttacaacgt cgtgactggg
     3241 aaaaccctgg cgttacccaa cttaatcgcc ttgcagcaca tccccctttc gccagctggc
     3301 gtaatagcga agaggcccgc accgatcgcc cttcccaaca gttgcgcagc ctgaatggcg
     3361 aatgggnnnn nnnnnnnnnn nnnnnnnnnn nnnnnnnnnn nnnnnnnnnn nnnnnnnnnn
     3421 nnnnnnnnnn nnnnnnnnnn nnnnnnnnnn nnnnnnnnnn nnnnnnnnnn nnnnnnnnnn
     3481 nnnnnnnnnn cnnnnnnnnn nnnnnnnnnn nnnnnnnnnn nnnnnnnnnn nnnnnnnnnn
     3541 nnnnnnnnnn nnnnnnnnnn nnnnnnnnnn nnnnnnnnnn nnannnnnnn nnnnnnnnnn
     3601 nnnnnnnnnn nnnnnnnnnn nnnnnnnnnn nncctttgac gttggagtcc acgttcttta
     3661 atagtggact cttgttccaa actggaacaa cactcaaccc tatctcggtc tattcttttg
     3721 atttataagg gattttgccg atttcggcct attggttaaa aaatgagctg atttaacaaa
     3781 aatttaacgc gaattttaac aaaatattaa cgcttacaat ttaggtggca cttttcgggg
     3841 aaatgtgcgc ggaaccccta tttgtttatt tttctaaata cattcaaata tgtatccgct
     3901 catgagacaa taaccctgat aaatgcttca ataatattga aaaaggaaga gtatgagtat
     3961 tcaacatttc cgtgtcgccc ttattccctt ttttgcggca ttttgccttc ctgtttttgc
     4021 tcacccagaa acgctggtga aagtaaaaga tgctgaagat cagttgggtg cacgagtggg
     4081 ttacatcgaa ctggatctca acagcggtaa gatccttgag agttttcgcc ccgaagaacg
     4141 ttttccaatg atgagcactt ttaaagttct gctatgtggc gcggtattat cccgtattga
     4201 cgccgggcaa gagcaactcg gtcgccgcat acactattct cagaatgact tggttgagta
     4261 ctcaccagtc acagaaaagc atcttacgga tggcatgaca gtaagagaat tatgcagtgc
     4321 tgccataacc atgagtgata acactgcggc caacttactt ctgacaacga tcggaggacc
     4381 gaaggagcta accgcttttt tgcacaacat gggggatcat gtaactcgcc ttgatcgttg
     4441 ggaaccggag ctgaatgaag ccataccaaa cgacgagcgt gacaccacga tgcctgtagc
     4501 aatggcaaca acgttgcgca aactattaac tggcgaacta cttactctag cttcccggca
     4561 acaattaata gactggatgg aggcggataa agttgcagga ccacttctgc gctcggccct
     4621 tccggctggc tggtttattg ctgataaatc tggagccggt gagcgtgggt ctcgcggtat
     4681 cattgcagca ctggggccag atggtaagcc ctcccgtatc gtagttatct acacgacggg
     4741 gagtcaggca actatggatg aacgaaatag acagatcgct gagataggtg cctcactgat
     4801 taagcattgg taactgtcag accaagttta ctcatatata ctttagattg atttaaaact
     4861 tcatttttaa tttaaaagga tctaggtgaa gatccttttt gataatctca tgaccaaaat
     4921 cccttaacgt gagttttcgt tccactgagc gtcagacccc gtagaaaaga tcaaaggatc
     4981 ttcttgagat cctttttttc tgcgcgtaat ctgctgcttg caaacaaaaa aaccaccgct
     5041 accagcggtg gtttgtttgc cggatcaaga gctaccaact ctttttccga aggtaactgg
     5101 cttcagcaga gcgcagatac caaatactgt tcttctagtg tagccgtagt taggccacca
     5161 cttcaagaac tctgtagcac cgcctacata cctcgctctg ctaatcctgt taccagtggc
     5221 tgctgccagt ggcgataagt cgtgtcttac cgggttggac tcaagacgat agttaccgga
     5281 taaggcgcag cggtcgggct gaacgggggg ttcgtgcaca cagcccagct tggagcgaac
     5341 gacctacacc gaactgagat acctacagcg tgagctatga gaaagcgcca cgcttcccga
     5401 agggagaaag gcggacaggt atccggtaag cggcagggtc ggaacaggag agcgcacgag
     5461 ggagcttcca gggggaaacg cctggtatct ttatagtcct gtcgggtttc gccacctctg
     5521 acttgagcgt cgatttttgt gatgctcgtc aggggggcgg agcctatgga aaaacgccag
     5581 caacgcggcc tttttacggt tcctggcctt ttgctggcct tttgctcaca tgttctttcc
     5641 tgcgttatcc cctgattctg tggataaccg tattaccgcc tttgagtgag ctgataccgc
     5701 tcgccgcagc cgaacgaccg agcgcagcga gtcagtgagc gaggaagcgg aagagcgccc
     5761 aatacgcaaa ccgcctctcc ccgcgcgttg gccgattcat taatgcagct ggcacgacag
     5821 gtttcccgac tggaaagcgg gcagtgagcg caacgcaatt aatgtgagtt agctcactca
     5881 ttaggcaccc caggctttac actttatgct tccggctcgt atgttgtgtg gaattgtgag
     5941 cggataacaa tttcacacag gaaacagcta tgaccatgat tacgccaagc gcgcaattaa
     6001 ccctcactaa agggaacaaa agctggagct gcaagcttaa tgtagtctta tgcaatactc
     6061 ttgtagtctt gcaacatggt aacgatgagt tagcaacatg ccttacaagg agagaaaaag
     6121 caccgtgcat gccgattggt ggaagtaagg tggtacgatc gtgccttatt aggaaggcaa
     6181 cagacgggtc tgacatggat tggacgaacc actgaattgc cgcattgcag agatattgta
     6241 tttaagtgcc tagctcgata cataaacggg tctctctggt tagaccagat ctgagcctgg
     6301 gagctctctg gctaactagg gaacccactg cttaagcctc aataaagctt gccttgagtg
     6361 cttcaagtag tgtgtgcccg tctgttgtgt gactctggta actagagatc cctcagaccc
     6421 ttttagtcag tgtggaaaat ctctagcagt ggcgcccgaa cagggacttg aaagcgaaag
     6481 ggaaaccaga ggagctctct cgacgcagga ctcggcttgc tgaagcgcgc acggcaagag
     6541 gcgaggggcg gcgactggtg agtacgccaa aaattttgac tagcggaggc tagaaggaga
     6601 gagatgggtg cgagagcgtc agtattaagc gggggagaat tagatcgcga tgggaaaaaa
     6661 ttcggttaag gccaggggga aagaaaaaat ataaattaaa acatatagta tgggcaagca
     6721 gggagctaga acgattcgca gttaatcctg gcctgttaga aacatcagaa ggctgtagac
     6781 aaatactggg acagctacaa ccatcccttc agacaggatc agaagaactt agatcattat
     6841 ataatacagt agcaaccctc tattgtgtgc atcaaaggat agagataaaa gacaccaagg
     6901 aagctttaga caagatagag gaagagcaaa acaaaagtaa gaccaccgca cagcaagcgg
     6961 ccgctgatct tcagacctgg aggaggagat atgagggaca attggagaag tgaattatat
     7021 aaatataaag tagtaaaaat tgaaccatta ggagtagcac ccaccaaggc aaagagaaga
     7081 gtggtgcaga gagaaaaaag agcagtggga ataggagctt tgttccttgg gttcttggga
     7141 gcagcaggaa gcactatggg cgcagcgtca atgacgctga cggtacaggc cagacaatta
     7201 ttgtctggta tagtgcagca gcagaacaat ttgctgaggg ctattgaggc gcaacagcat
     7261 ctgttgcaac tcacagtctg gggcatcaag cagctccagg caagaatcct ggctgtggaa
     7321 agatacctaa aggatcaaca gctcctgggg atttggggtt gctctggaaa actcatttgc
     7381 accactgctg tgccttggaa tgctagttgg agtaataaat ctctggaaca gatttggaat
     7441 cacacgacct ggatggagtg ggacagagaa attaacaatt acacaagctt aatacactcc
     7501 ttaattgaag aatcgcaaaa ccagcaagaa aagaatgaac aagaattatt ggaattagat
     7561 aaatgggcaa gtttgtggaa ttggtttaac ataacaaatt ggctgtggta tataaaatta
     7621 ttcataatga tagtaggagg cttggtaggt ttaagaatag tttttgctgt actttctata
     7681 gtgaatagag ttaggcaggg atattcacca ttatcgtttc agacccacct cccaaccccg
     7741 aggggaccca gagagggcct atttcccatg attccttcat atttgcatat acgatacaag
     7801 gctgttagag agataattag aattaatttg actgtaaaca caaagatatt agtacaaaat
     7861 acgtgacgta gaaagtaata atttcttggg tagtttgcag ttttaaaatt atgttttaaa
     7921 atggactatc atatgcttac cgtaacttga aagtatttcg atttcttggc tttatatatc
     7981 ttgtggaaag gacgaaacac cgggcaagga gcacgcggcc gtgttttaga gctagaaata
     8041 gcaagttaaa ataaggctag tccgttatca acttgaaaaa gtggcaccga gtcggtgctt
     8101 ttttaagctt ggcgtaacta gatcttgaga caaatggcag tattcatcca caattttaaa
     8161 agaaaagggg ggattggggg gtacagtgca ggggaaagaa tagtagacat aatagcaaca
     8221 gacatacaaa ctaaagaatt acaaaaacaa attacaaaaa ttcaaaattt tcgggtttat
     8281 tacagggaca gcagagatcc actttggcgc cggctcgagg ggg
//
