[The description below was written by a language model from this plasmid's Addgene catalogue record and the feature table of its GenBank file.]
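Description:
SBK3 gRNA (BRDN0001146759) is a third-generation lentiviral CRISPR guide plasmid of 8,323 bp built on the lentiGuide-Puro backbone. It delivers a single guide RNA against the human kinase gene SBK3 (also known as SGK110), designed against the reference transcript NM_001199824.2. In bacteria it is maintained at high copy through a ColE1/pUC-type origin and selected with ampicillin via the bla gene. An f1 origin, an SV40 origin and the lac, T3 and T7 promoter elements are also annotated as part of the plasmid backbone.

The transfer cassette has an RSV promoter fused to a truncated HIV-1 5' LTR, which drives Tat-independent production of genomic RNA in packaging cells. This is followed by the Psi packaging signal, the RRE for Rev-dependent nuclear export, and a cPPT/CTS element. A self-inactivating (Delta-U3) 3' LTR closes the cassette, with an SV40 polyadenylation signal downstream.

Two expression units sit between the LTRs. A human U6 RNA polymerase III promoter transcribes the SBK3-targeting spacer joined to the Streptococcus pyogenes Cas9 guide scaffold. An EF-1-alpha promoter, including its intron A, drives puromycin N-acetyltransferase so that transduced mammalian cells can be selected, and a WPRE enhances expression of this transcript.

The plasmid does not encode Cas9, so it must be paired with a separate Cas9 vector or used in cells that already express the nuclease. It belongs to a human kinome guide collection and is used for knockout of SBK3 in human cells.
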