Addgene plasmid #75899: SBK3 gRNA (BRDN0001146759)
Purpose: 3rd generation lentiviral gRNA plasmid targeting human SBK3
Depositing lab: John Doench & David Root. Depositing organization: Broad Institute. Publication: Optimized sgRNA design to maximize activity and minimize off-target effects of CRISPR-Cas9. Doench JG, Fusi N, Sullender M, Hegde M, Vaimberg EW, Donovan KF, Smith I, Tothova Z, Wilen C, Orchard R, Virgin HW, Listgarten J, Root DE. Nat Biotechnol. 2016 Jan 18. doi: 10.1038/nbt.3437. PubMed 26780180.
Backbone
  Vector backbone: lentiGuide-Puro
  Backbone manufacturer: Zhang Lab (Addgene plasmid # 52963)
  Vector type: Mammalian Expression, Lentiviral, CRISPR
  Selectable markers: Puromycin
Growth in bacteria
  Bacterial resistance: Ampicillin, 100 μg/mL
  Growth temperature: 37°C
  Growth strain: DH5alpha
  Copy number: High Copy
Gene/Insert
  Gene/Insert name: SBK3 (alt names: SBK3; NM_001199824.2)
  gRNA/shRNA sequence: GGCAAGGAGCACGCGGCCGT
  Species: H. sapiens (human)
  Entrez Gene: SBK3 (a.k.a. SGK110)
  Promoter: hU6
  Cloning method: Unknown
  Sequencing primers: 5′ U6-F; 3′ pS2-R
Terms and licenses: Academic/Nonprofit Terms; Industry Terms: Not Available to Industry
Depositor comments: The gRNA was designed to target the following Genbank reference sequence(s): NM_001199824.2. Note that this plasmid does NOT contain Cas9. It should be used in conjunction with lentiCas9-Blast (Addgene #52962) or otherwise with cell lines already expressing Cas9. Browse the full kinome gRNA library at http://www.addgene.org/pooled-library/broadgpp-human-kinome/ or visit http://www.broadinstitute.org/rnai/public/ for detailed protocols and information.
How to cite: SBK3 gRNA (BRDN0001146759) was a gift from John Doench & David Root (Addgene plasmid # 75899 ; http://n2t.net/addgene:75899 ; RRID:Addgene_75899)
