>Addgene plasmid #75899 | SBK3 gRNA (BRDN0001146759) | depositor partial sequence | sequence record 143359 | Target Sequence
GGCAAGGAGCACGCGGCCGT
