>Addgene plasmid #75899 | SBK3 gRNA (BRDN0001146759) | addgene partial sequence | sequence record 184785 | hU6-F
TAGAAAGTAATAATTTCTTGGGTAGTTTGCAGTTTTAAAATTATGTTTTAAAATGGACTATCATATGCTT
ACCGTAACTTGAAAGTATTTCGATTTCTTGGCTTTATATATCTTGTGGAAAGGACGAAACACCGGGCAAG
GAGCACGCGGCCGTGTTTTAGAGCTAGAAATAGCAAGTTAAAATAAGGCTAGTCCGTTATCAACTTGAAA
AAGTGGCACCGAGTCGGTGCTTTTTTAAGCTTGGCGTAACTAGATCTTGAGACAAATGGCAGTATTCATC
CACAATTTTAAAAGAAAAGGGGGGATTGGGGGGTACAGTGCAGGGGAAAGAATAGTAGACATAATAGCAA
CAGACATACAAACTAAAGAATTACAAAAACAAATTACAAAAATTCAAAATTTTCGGGTTTATTACAGGGA
CAGCAGAGATCCACTTTGGCGCCGGCTCGAGGGGGCCCGGGTGCAAAGATGGATAAAGTTTTAAACAGAG
AGGAATCTTTGCAGCTAATGGACCTTCTAGGTCTTGAAAGGAGTGGGAATTGGCTCCGGTGCCCGTCAGT
GGGCAGAGCG
